Addgene plasmid #203075: Salsa-BC234-P3D6
Purpose: Expression of barcoded reporter plasmid for PRESTO-Salsa; EGFP/BC234
Depositing lab: Noah Palm. Depositing organization: Yale University. Publication: Highly multiplexed bioactivity screening reveals human and microbiota metabolome-GPCRome interactions. Chen H, Rosen CE, Gonzalez-Hernandez JA, Song D, Potempa J, Ring AM, Palm NW. Cell. 2023 Jul 6;186(14):3095-3110.e19. doi: 10.1016/j.cell.2023.05.024. Epub 2023 Jun 14. PubMed 37321219.
Backbone
  Vector backbone: pCER206
  Vector type: Mammalian Expression
Growth in bacteria
  Bacterial resistance: Ampicillin, 100 μg/mL
  Growth temperature: 37°C
  Growth strain: DH5alpha
  Copy number: High Copy
Gene/Insert
  Gene/Insert name: EGFP/BC234
  Species: Synthetic
  Insert size (bp): 730
  Promoter: Tet Response Element (TRE)
  Cloning method: Restriction Enzyme; 5′ cloning site BsrGI (not destroyed); 3′ cloning site HindIII (not destroyed)
  Sequencing primers: 5′ Custom primer (GAAGCGCGATCACATGG)
Terms and licenses: Academic/Nonprofit Terms; Industry Terms: Not Available to Industry
How to cite: Salsa-BC234-P3D6 was a gift from Noah Palm (Addgene plasmid # 203075 ; http://n2t.net/addgene:203075 ; RRID:Addgene_203075)
