[The description below was written by a language model from this plasmid's Addgene catalogue record and pLannotate feature annotations shown in this document.]
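Description:
Salsa-BC234-P3D6 is a 5.1 kb mammalian expression plasmid built on the pCER206 backbone. It is one member of a set of barcoded reporter plasmids for PRESTO-Salsa, a multiplexed screening approach that the associated publication applies to profiling GPCR activation by human and microbiota metabolites. It is propagated in E. coli as a high-copy plasmid through a ColE1/pUC-type origin and selected with ampicillin via the bla (AmpR) gene and its native promoter. No mammalian selection marker is annotated, which is consistent with transient use. Short annotated fragments of lacI, SV40 large T antigen and an aminoglycoside phosphotransferase appear to be non-functional backbone remnants.

The payload is a synthetic 730 bp EGFP/BC234 insert placed between BsrGI and HindIII sites and driven by a Tet response element. The feature table shows a central tetO array flanked by divergent minimal promoters, suggesting a bidirectional Tet-responsive design. On the forward strand, a TRE3G-type promoter fragment leads into mammalian codon-optimized EGFP, followed by a short polylinker region and an SV40 polyadenylation signal. The barcode itself is not annotated, but the cloning sites and insert name suggest it sits just downstream of EGFP within the transcript. On the reverse strand, a minimal CMV promoter faces a polylinker fragment, a rabbit β-globin intron with flanking globin exon sequence, and a β-globin poly(A) signal. No coding sequence is annotated in this second arm.

A tetO-binding transactivator, which this plasmid does not encode, should induce a transcript carrying EGFP and the BC234 identifier. Reporter output could then be read either by fluorescence or by counting barcodes in pooled samples. The record does not state which receptor, if any, is paired with BC234, or what the "P3D6" designation means.
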