Features (pLannotate 1.2.2; 17 found; start..end, strand, type, name):
      2..55      +  CDS            lacI (fragment): lac repressor; lacI; The lac repressor binds to the lac operator to inhibit transcription in E. coli. This inhibition can be relieved by adding lactose or isopropyl-β-D-thiogalactopyranoside (IPTG).
    388..443     -  polyA_signal   β-globin poly(A) signal: rabbit β-globin polyadenylation signal (Gil and Proudfoot, 1987)
    518..640     -  CDS            HBB: HBB_COLGU - Experimental evidence at transcript level: Swiss-Prot protein existence level 2. Involved in oxygen transport from the lung to the various peripheral tissues. From Colobus guereza (Mantled guereza) (Eastern black-and-white colobus monkey).
    644..1216    -  intron         β-globin intron: intron from rabbit β-globin gene
   1312..1343    -  misc_feature   MCS (fragment): pUC18/19 multiple cloning site
   1437..1475    -  promoter       minimal CMV promoter: human cytomegalovirus (CMV) immediate early promoter
   1493..1708    -  protein_bind   tetracycline response element (fragment): contains seven copies of the tetracycline operator tetO tetracycline repressor TetR
   1708..1753    +  promoter       TRE3GV promoter (fragment): 3rd-generation Tet-responsive promoter that can be activated by binding of Tet-On® 3G, optimized for retroviral and lentiviral vectors
   1829..1856    +  misc_feature   MCS (fragment): pBluescript multiple cloning site
   1861..2580    +  CDS            EGFP: the original enhanced GFP (Yang et al., 1996) mammalian codon-optimized
   2591..2613    +  misc_feature   MCS (fragment): pBluescript multiple cloning site
   2627..2761    -  polyA_signal   SV40 poly(A) signal: SV40 polyadenylation signal
   2784..2867    -  CDS            large T antigen (fragment): large T antigen from SV40 (simian virus 40)
   2861..3091    -  CDS            str (fragment): STR_KLEPN - Protein inferred from homology: Swiss-Prot protein existence level 3. The aminoglycoside phosphotransferases achieve inactivation of their antibiotic substrates by phosphorylation. From Klebsiella pneumoniae.
   3210..3314    +  promoter       AmpR promoter: bla
   3315..4175    +  CDS            AmpR: β-lactamase; bla; confers resistance to ampicillin, carbenicillin, and related antibiotics
   4346..4934    +  rep_origin     ori: high-copy-number ColE1/pMB1/pBR322/pUC origin of replication
>Addgene plasmid #203075 | Salsa-BC234-P3D6 | addgene full sequence | sequence record 421420 | Addgene NGS Result
AGCGCCCAATACGCAAACCGCCTCTCCCCGCGCGTTGGCCGATTCATTAATGCAGTCGAGGGATCTCCAT
AAGAGAAGAGGGACAGCTATGACTGGGAGTAGTCAGGAGAGGAGGAAAAATCTGGCTAGTAAAACATGTA
AGGAAAATTTTAGGGATGTTAAAGAAAAAAATAACACAAAACAAAATATAAAAAAAATCTAACCTCAAGT
CAAGGCTTTTCTATGGAATAAGGAATGGACAGCAGGGGGCTGTTTCATATACTGATGACCTCTTTATAGC
CAACCTTTGTTCATGGCAGCCAGCATATGGGCATATGTTGCCAAACTCTAAACCAAATACTCATTCTGAT
GTTTTAAATGATTTGCCCTCCCATATGTCCTTCCGAGTGAGAGACACAAAAAATTCCAACACACTATTGC
AATGAAAATAAATTTCCTTTATTAGCCAGAAGTCAGATGCTCAAGGGGCTTCATGATGTCCCCATAATTT
TTGGCAGAGGGAAAAAGATCGATCTCAGTGGTATTTGTGAGCCAGGGCATTGGCCACACCAGCCACCACC
TTCTGATAGGCAGCCTGCACCTGAGGAGTGAATTCTTTGCCAAAATGATGAGACAGCACAACAACCAGCA
CGTTGCCCAGGAGCTGTAGGAAAGAGAAGAAGGCATGAACATGGTTAGCAGAGGGGCCCGGTTTGGACTC
AGAGTATTTTATCCTCATCTCAAACAGTGTATATCATTGTAACCATAAAGAGAAAGGCAGGATGATGACC
AGGGTGTAGTTGTTTCTACCAATAAGAATATTTCCACGCCAGCCAGAATTTATATGCAGAAATATTCTAC
CTTATCATTTAATTATAACAATTGTTCTCTAAAACTGTGCTGAAGTACAATATAATATACCCTGATTGCC
TTGAAAAAAAAGTGATTAGAGAAAGTACTTACAATCTGACAAATAAACAAAAGTGAATTTAAAAATTCGT
TACAAATGCAAGCTAAAGTTTAACGAAAAAGTTACAGAAAATGAAAAGAAAATAAGAGGAGACAATGGTT
GTCAACAGAGTAGAAAGTGAAAGAAACAAAATTATCATGAGGGTCCATGGTGATACAAGGGACATCTTCC
CATTCTAAACAACACCCTGAAAACTTTGCCCCCTCCATATAACATGAATTTTACAATAGCGAAAAAGAAA
GAACAATCAAGGGTCCCCAAACTCACCCTGAAGTTCTCAGCTCTAGAGATATCGTCGAGGCCGCGCTAGC
GTTTAAACTGTCGACCTTAATTAAGAGATCTGCTCGAGGCGCGTCAGCTGACTAGAGGATCCCCGGGTAC
CGAGCTCGAATTCGGGGCCGCGGAGGCTGGATCGGTCCCGGTGTCTTCTATGGAGGTCAAAACAGCGTGG
ATGGCGTCTCCAGGCGATCTGACGGTTCACTAAACGAGCTCTGCTTATATAGGCCTCCCACCGTACACGC
CTACCTCGACCCGGGTACCGAGCTCGACTTTCACTTTTCTCTATCACTGATAGGGAGTGGTAAACTCGAC
TTTCACTTTTCTCTATCACTGATAGGGAGTGGTAAACTCGACTTTCACTTTTCTCTATCACTGATAGGGA
GTGGTAAACTCGACTTTCACTTTTCTCTATCACTGATAGGGAGTGGTAAACTCGACTTTCACTTTTCTCT
ATCACTGATAGGGAGTGGTAAACTCGACCTATATAAGCAGAGCTCGTTTAGTGAACCGTCAGATCGCCTG
GAGACGCCATCCACGCTGTTTTGACCTCCATAGAAGACACCGGGACCGATCCAGCCTCCGCGGCCCCGAA
TTCCTGCAGCGGCCGCTCTAGAACTAGTGGATCCCCGCGGATGGTGAGCAAGGGCGAGGAGCTGTTCACC
GGGGTGGTGCCCATCCTGGTCGAGCTGGACGGCGACGTAAACGGCCACAAGTTCAGCGTGTCCGGCGAGG
GCGAGGGCGATGCCACCTACGGCAAGCTGACCCTGAAGTTCATCTGCACCACCGGCAAGCTGCCCGTGCC
CTGGCCCACCCTCGTGACCACCCTGACCTACGGCGTGCAGTGCTTCAGCCGCTACCCCGACCACATGAAG
CAGCACGACTTCTTCAAGTCCGCCATGCCCGAAGGCTACGTCCAGGAGCGCACCATCTTCTTCAAGGACG
ACGGCAACTACAAGACCCGCGCCGAGGTGAAGTTCGAGGGCGACACCCTGGTGAACCGCATCGAGCTGAA
GGGCATCGACTTCAAGGAGGACGGCAACATCCTGGGGCACAAGCTGGAGTACAACTACAACAGCCACAAC
GTCTATATCATGGCCGACAAGCAGAAGAACGGCATCAAGGTGAACTTCAAGATCCGCCACAACATCGAGG
ACGGCAGCGTGCAGCTCGCCGACCACTACCAGCAGAACACCCCCATCGGCGACGGCCCCGTGCTGCTGCC
CGACAACCACTACCTGAGCACCCAGTCCGCCCTGAGCAAAGACCCCAACGAGAAGCGCGATCACATGGTC
CTGCTGGAGTTCGTGACCGCCGCCGGGATCACTCTCGGCATGGACGAGCTGTACAAGTAACGTGGTTTCT
GAATTCGATATCAAGCTTGTCGACCTAGTTCTAGAGGATCCAGACATGATAAGATACATTGATGAGTTTG
GACAAACCACAACTAGAATGCAGTGAAAAAAATGCTTTATTTGTGAAATTTGTGATGCTATTGCTTTATT
TGTAACCATTATAAGCTGCAATAAACAAGTTAACAACAACAATTGCATTCATTTTATGTTTCAGGTTCAG
GGGGAGGTGTGGGAGGTTTTTTAAAGCAAGTAAAACCTCTACAAATGTGGTATGGCTGATTATGATCCTG
CAAGCCTCGTCGTCCTGGCCGGACCACGCTATCTGTGCAAGGTCCCCGGCCCCGGACGCGCGCTCCATGA
GCAGAGCGCCCGCCGCCGAGGCGAAGACTCGGGCGGCGCCCTGCCCGTCCCACCAGGTCAACAGGCGGTA
ACCGGCCTCTTCATCGGGAATGCGCGCGACCTTCAGCATCGCCGGCATGTCCCCCTGGCGGACGGGAAGT
ATCCAGCTCGACCAAGCTGGCCGCGTCGAGTGAAGACGAAAGGGCCTCGTGATACGCCTATTTTTATAGG
TTAATGTCATGATAATAATGGTTTCTTAGACGTCAGGTGGCACTTTTCGGGGAAATGTGCGCGGAACCCC
TATTTGTTTATTTTTCTAAATACATTCAAATATGTATCCGCTCATGAGACAATAACCCTGATAAATGCTT
CAATAATATTGAAAAAGGAAGAGTATGAGTATTCAACATTTCCGTGTCGCCCTTATTCCCTTTTTTGCGG
CATTTTGCCTTCCTGTTTTTGCTCACCCAGAAACGCTGGTGAAAGTAAAAGATGCTGAAGATCAGTTGGG
TGCACGAGTGGGTTACATCGAACTGGATCTCAACAGCGGTAAGATCCTTGAGAGTTTTCGCCCCGAAGAA
CGTTTTCCAATGATGAGCACTTTTAAAGTTCTGCTATGTGGCGCGGTATTATCCCGTGTTGACGCCGGGC
AAGAGCAACTCGGTCGCCGCATACACTATTCTCAGAATGACTTGGTTGAGTACTCACCAGTCACAGAAAA
GCATCTTACGGATGGCATGACAGTAAGAGAATTATGCAGTGCTGCCATAACCATGAGTGATAACACTGCG
GCCAACTTACTTCTGACAACGATCGGAGGACCGAAGGAGCTAACCGCTTTTTTGCACAACATGGGGGATC
ATGTAACTCGCCTTGATCGTTGGGAACCGGAGCTGAATGAAGCCATACCAAACGACGAGCGTGACACCAC
GATGCCTGTAGCAATGGCAACAACGTTGCGCAAACTATTAACTGGCGAACTACTTACTCTAGCTTCCCGG
CAACAATTAATAGACTGGATGGAGGCGGATAAAGTTGCAGGACCACTTCTGCGCTCGGCCCTTCCGGCTG
GCTGGTTTATTGCTGATAAATCTGGAGCCGGTGAGCGTGGGTCTCGCGGTATCATTGCAGCACTGGGGCC
AGATGGTAAGCCCTCCCGTATCGTAGTTATCTACACGACGGGGAGTCAGGCAACTATGGATGAACGAAAT
AGACAGATCGCTGAGATAGGTGCCTCACTGATTAAGCATTGGTAACTGTCAGACCAAGTTTACTCATATA
TACTTTAGATTGATTTAAAACTTCATTTTTAATTTAAAAGGATCTAGGTGAAGATCCTTTTTGATAATCT
CATGACCAAAATCCCTTAACGTGAGTTTTCGTTCCACTGAGCGTCAGACCCCGTAGAAAAGATCAAAGGA
TCTTCTTGAGATCCTTTTTTTCTGCGCGTAATCTGCTGCTTGCAAACAAAAAAACCACCGCTACCAGCGG
TGGTTTGTTTGCCGGATCAAGAGCTACCAACTCTTTTTCCGAAGGTAACTGGCTTCAGCAGAGCGCAGAT
ACCAAATACTGTTCTTCTAGTGTAGCCGTAGTTAGGCCACCACTTCAAGAACTCTGTAGCACCGCCTACA
TACCTCGCTCTGCTAATCCTGTTACCAGTGGCTGCTGCCAGTGGCGATAAGTCGTGTCTTACCGGGTTGG
ACTCAAGACGATAGTTACCGGATAAGGCGCAGCGGTCGGGCTGAACGGGGGGTTCGTGCACACAGCCCAG
CTTGGAGCGAACGACCTACACCGAACTGAGATACCTACAGCGTGAGCTATGAGAAAGCGCCACGCTTCCC
GAAGGGAGAAAGGCGGACAGGTATCCGGTAAGCGGCAGGGTCGGAACAGGAGAGCGCACGAGGGAGCTTC
CAGGGGGAAACGCCTGGTATCTTTATAGTCCTGTCGGGTTTCGCCACCTCTGACTTGAGCGTCGATTTTT
GTGATGCTCGTCAGGGGGGCGGAGCCTATGGAAAAACGCCAGCAACGCGGCCTTTTTACGGTTCCTGGCC
TTTTGCTGGCCTTTTGCTCACATGTTCTTTCCTGCGTTATCCCCTGATTCTGTGGATAACCGTATTACCG
CCTTTGAGTGAGCTGATACCGCTCGCCGCAGCCGAACGACCGAGCGCAGCGAGTCAGTGAGCGAGGAAGC
GGAAG
