>Addgene plasmid #203075 | Salsa-BC234-P3D6 | depositor partial sequence | sequence record 393948 | BC234
CGTGGTTTCT
